Addgene plasmid #50255: pICH42211
Depositing lab: Sylvestre Marillonnet & Nicola Patron. Depositing organization: Leibniz Institute of Plant Biochemistry (IPB). Publication: A golden gate modular cloning toolbox for plants. Engler C, Youles M, Gruetzner R, Ehnert TM, Werner S, Jones JD, Patron NJ, Marillonnet S. ACS Synth Biol. 2014 Nov 21;3(11):839-43. doi: 10.1021/sb4001504. Epub 2014 Feb 20. PubMed 24933124.
Backbone
  Vector backbone: pICH41233
  Vector type: plant expression
Growth in bacteria
  Bacterial resistance: Spectinomycin, 50 μg/mL
  Growth temperature: 37°C
  Growth strain: DH5alpha
  Copy number: High Copy
Gene/Insert
  Gene/Insert name: promoter nos (A. tumefaciens)
  Mutation: BsaI/BbsI sites removed by point-mutation
  Cloning method: Restriction Enzyme; 5′ cloning site BpiI (destroyed during cloning); 3′ cloning site BpiI (destroyed during cloning)
Terms and licenses: Academic/Nonprofit Terms; Industry Terms: Not Available to Industry
Depositor comments: insert can be released with BsaI
How to cite: pICH42211 was a gift from Sylvestre Marillonnet & Nicola Patron (Addgene plasmid # 50255 ; http://n2t.net/addgene:50255 ; RRID:Addgene_50255)
