[The description below was written by a language model from this plasmid's Addgene catalogue record and pLannotate feature annotations shown in this document.]
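Description:
pICH42211 is a small (about 2.5 kb) level 0 part plasmid from a Golden Gate modular cloning (MoClo) toolbox for plants. It is built on the pICH41233 backbone and catalogued as a plant expression vector, although it functions as a storage and donor plasmid for a single standardized part rather than as a complete expression construct. It replicates in E. coli at high copy from a ColE1/pUC-type origin and is selected with spectinomycin, conferred by the aadA aminoglycoside adenylyltransferase gene, which appears to be driven by an upstream bla-type (AmpR) promoter. The short integrase, gentamicin acetyltransferase and lacI fragments picked up by the annotation are most likely non-functional remnants of the resistance cassette's integron origin and of the original cloning region, not working genes.

The payload is the nopaline synthase (nos) promoter from Agrobacterium tumefaciens, a widely used promoter for moderate constitutive transgene expression in plants. It has been "domesticated" by point mutations that remove internal BsaI and BbsI (BpiI) sites, so that it is compatible with type IIS assembly. The fragment was inserted through BpiI sites that were destroyed during cloning, and the depositor notes that it can be released with BsaI. The released fragment should carry defined overhangs that direct its ordered ligation with other parts, such as untranslated regions, coding sequences and terminators, into a transcription unit in a one-pot reaction. The record does not state the specific fusion overhangs. There is no coding sequence, terminator or plant selectable marker on this plasmid. Its typical use is as a promoter module for building plant transgenes and multigene constructs.
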