Features (pLannotate 1.2.2; 7 found; start..end, strand, type, name):
    405..454     +  CDS            lacI (fragment): lac repressor; lacI; The lac repressor binds to the lac operator to inhibit transcription in E. coli. This inhibition can be relieved by adding lactose or isopropyl-β-D-thiogalactopyranoside (IPTG).
    550..729     +  promoter       NOS promoter: nopaline synthase promoter
    875..979     +  promoter       AmpR promoter: bla
    970..1050    -  CDS            int (fragment): INT2_ECOLX - Protein inferred from homology: Swiss-Prot protein existence level 3. Putative integrase believed to be involved in the insertion of antibiotic resistance genes into plasmids and transposons. From Escherichia coli.
   1138..1194    +  CDS            GmR (fragment): gentamycin acetyltransferase; aacC1; confers resistance to gentamycin
   1201..1989    +  CDS            aadA: S3AD_ECOLX - Experimental evidence at protein level: Swiss-Prot protein existence level 1. Mediates bacterial resistance to the antibiotics streptomycin and spectinomycin. From Escherichia coli.
   2163..222     +  rep_origin     ori (across the origin): high-copy-number ColE1/pMB1/pBR322/pUC origin of replication
>Addgene plasmid #50255 | pICH42211 | addgene full sequence | sequence record 497541 | Addgene NGS Result
GAACTGAGATACCTACAGCGTGAGCTATGAGAAAGCGCCACGCTTCCCGAAGGGAGAAAGGCGGACAGGT
ATCCGGTAAGCGGCAGGGTCGGAACAGGAGAGCGCACGAGGGAGCTTCCAGGGGGAAACGCCTGGTATCT
TTATAGTCCTGTCGGGTTTCGCCACCTCTGACTTGAGCGTCGATTTTTGTGATGCTCGTCAGGGGGGCGG
AGCCTATGGAAAAACGCCAGCAACGCGGCCTTTTTACGGTTCCTGGCCTTTTGCTGGCCTTTTGCTCACA
TGTTCTTTCCTGCGTTATCCCCTGATTCTGTGGATAACCGTATTACCGCCTTTGAGTGAGCTGATACCGC
TCGCCGCAGCCGAACGACCGAGCGCAGCGAGTCAGTGAGCGAGGAAGCGGAAGAGCGCCCAATACGCAAA
CCGCCTCTCCCCGCGCGTTGGCCGATTCATTAATCACTCTGTGGTCTCAGGAGAGCGGAGAATTAAGGGA
GTCACGTTATGACCCCCGCCGATGACGCGGGACAAGCCGTTTTACGTTTGGAACTGACAGAACCGCAACG
TTGAAGGAGCCACTCAGCCGCGGGTTTCTGGAGTTTAATGAGCTAAGCACATACGTCAGAAACCATTATT
GCGCGTTCAAAAGTCGCCTAAGGTCACTATCAGCTAGCAAATATTTCTTGTCAAAAATGCTCCACTGACG
TTCCATAAATTCCCCTCGGTATCCAATTAGAGTCTCATATTCACTCTCATACTTGAGACCACGAAGTGGC
TCTTCAGTGGACGAAAGGGCCTCGTGATACGCCTATTTTTATAGGTTAATGTCATGATAATAATGGTTTC
TTAGACGTCAGGTGGCACTTTTCGGGGAAATGTGCGCGGAACCCCTATTTGTTTATTTTTCTAAATACAT
TCAAATATGTATCCGCTCATGAGACAATAACCCTGATAAATGCTTCAATAATATTGAAAAAGGAAGAGTA
TGCGCTCACGCAACTGGTCCAGAACCTTGACCGAACGCAGCGGTGGTAACGGCGCAGTGGCGGTTTTCAT
GGCTTGTTATGACTGTTTTTTTTTGGGGTACAGTCTATGCCTCGGGCATCCAAGCAGCAAGCGCGTTACG
CCGTGGGTCGATGTTTGATGTTATGGAGCAGCAACGATGTTACGCAGCAGGGCAGTCGCCCTAAAACAAA
GTTAAACATCATGAGGGAAGCGGTGATCGCCGAAGTATCGACTCAACTATCAGAGGTAGTTGGCGTCATC
GAGCGCCATCTCGAACCGACGTTGCTGGCCGTACATTTGTACGGCTCCGCAGTGGATGGCGGCCTGAAGC
CACACAGCGATATTGATTTGCTGGTTACGGTGACCGTAAGGCTTGATGAAACAACGCGGCGAGCTTTGAT
CAACGACCTTTTGGAAACTTCGGCTTCCCCTGGAGAGAGCGAGATTCTCCGCGCTGTAGAAGTCACCATT
GTTGTGCACGACGACATCATTCCGTGGCGTTATCCAGCTAAGCGCGAACTGCAATTTGGAGAATGGCAGC
GCAATGACATTCTTGCAGGTATCTTCGAGCCAGCCACGATCGACATTGATCTGGCTATCTTGCTGACAAA
AGCAAGAGAACATAGCGTTGCCTTGGTAGGTCCAGCGGCGGAGGAACTCTTTGATCCGGTTCCTGAACAG
GATCTATTTGAGGCGCTAAATGAAACCTTAACGCTATGGAACTCGCCGCCCGACTGGGCTGGCGATGAGC
GAAATGTAGTGCTTACGTTGTCCCGCATTTGGTACAGCGCAGTAACCGGCAAAATCGCGCCGAAGGATGT
CGCTGCCGACTGGGCAATGGAGCGCCTGCCGGCCCAGTATCAGCCCGTCATACTTGAAGCTAGACAGGCT
TATCTTGGACAAGAAGAAGATCGCTTGGCCTCGCGCGCAGATCAGTTGGAAGAATTTGTCCATTACGTAA
AAGGCGAGATCACCAAGGTAGTCGGCAAATAACTGTCAGACCAAGTTTACTCATATATACTTTAGATTGA
TTTAAAACTTCATTTTTAATTTAAAAGGATCTAGGTGAAGATCCTTTTTGATAATCTCATGACCAAAATC
CCTTAACGTGAGTTTTCGTTCCACTGAGCGTCAGACCCCGTAGAAAAGATCAAAGGATCTTCTTGAGATC
CTTTTTTTCTGCGCGTAATCTGCTGCTTGCAAACAAAAAAACCACCGCTACCAGCGGTGGTTTGTTTGCC
GGATCAAGAGCTACCAACTCTTTTTCCGAAGGTAACTGGCTTCAGCAGAGCGCAGATACCAAATACTGTT
CTTCTAGTGTAGCCGTAGTTAGGCCACCACTTCAAGAACTCTGTAGCACCGCCTACATACCTCGCTCTGC
TAATCCTGTTACCAGTGGCTGCTGCCAGTGGCGATAAGTCGTGTCTTACCGGGTTGGACTCAAGACGATA
GTTACCGGATAAGGCGCAGCGGTCGGGCTGAACGGGGGGTTCGTGCACACAGCCCAGCTTGGAGCGAACG
ACCTACACC
