>Addgene plasmid #50255 | pICH42211 | addgene partial sequence | sequence record 76449 | pBR322ori-F 5'-GGGAAACGCCTGGTATCTTT-3'
ATTTTTGTGATGCTCGTCAGGGGGGCGGAGCCTATGGAAAAACGCCAGCAACGCGGCCTTTTTACGGTTC
CTGGCCTTTTGCTGGCCTTTTGCTCACATGTTCTTTCCTGCGTTATCCCCTGATTCTGTGGATAACCGTA
TTACCGCCTTTGAGTGAGCTGATACCGCTCGCCGCAGCCGAACGACCGAGCGCAGCGAGTCAGTGAGCGA
GGAAGCGGAAGAGCGCCCAATACGCAAACCGCCTCTCCCCGCGCGTTGGCCGATTCATTAATCACTCTGT
GGTCTCAGGAGAGCGGAGAATTAAGGGAGTCACGTTATGACCCCCGCCGATGACGCGGGACAAGCCGTTT
TACGTTTGGAACTGACAGAACCGCAACGTTGAAGGAGCCACTCAGCCGCGGGTTTCTGGAGTTTAATGAG
CTAAGCACATACGTCAGAAACCATTATTGCGCGTTCAAAAGTCGCCTAAGGTCACTATCAGCTAGCAAAT
ATTTCTTGTCAAAAATGCTCCACTGACGTTCCATAAATTCCCCTCGGTATCCAATTAGAGTCTCATATTC
ACTCTCATACTTGAGACCACGAAGTGGCTCTTCAGTGGACGAAAGGGCCTCGTGATACGCCTATTTTTAT
AGGTTAATGTCATGATAATAATGGTTTCTTAGACGTCAGGTGGCACTTTTCGGGGAAATGTGCGCGGAAC
CCCTATTTGTTTATTTTTCTAAATACATTCAAATATGTATCCGCTCATGAGACAATAACCCTGATAAATG
CTTCAATAATATTGAAAAAGGAAGAGTATGCGCTCACGCAACTGGTCCAGAACCTTGACCGAACGCAGCG
GTGGTAACGGCGCA
